Addgene plasmid #66483: PTGER1-Tango
Purpose: Expression of G protein-coupled receptors for PRESTO-Tango: parallel receptorome expression and screening via transcriptional output, with transcriptional activation following arrestin translocation
Depositing lab: Bryan Roth. Depositing organization: University of North Carolina at Chapel Hill. Publication: PRESTO-Tango as an open-source resource for interrogation of the druggable human GPCRome. Kroeze WK, Sassano MF, Huang XP, Lansu K, McCorvy JD, Giguere PM, Sciaky N, Roth BL. Nat Struct Mol Biol. 2015 May;22(5):362-9. doi: 10.1038/nsmb.3014. Epub 2015 Apr 20. PubMed 25895059.
Backbone
  Vector backbone: empty Tango
  Backbone size w/o insert (bp): 6632
  Vector type: Mammalian Expression
  Selectable markers: Neomycin (select with G418)
Growth in bacteria
  Bacterial resistance: Ampicillin, 100 μg/mL
  Growth temperature: 37°C
  Growth strain: DH5alpha
  Copy number: High Copy
Gene/Insert
  Gene/Insert name: PTGER1
  Species: H. sapiens (human)
  Insert size (bp): 1206
  Entrez Gene: PTGER1 (a.k.a. EP1)
  Promoter: CMV
  Tag / fusion protein: FLAG (N terminal on backbone)
  Cloning method: Restriction Enzyme; 5′ cloning site NotI (not destroyed); 3′ cloning site XhoI (unknown if destroyed)
  Sequencing primers: 5′ CMV-F; 3′ Tet-R
Terms and licenses: Academic/Nonprofit Terms; Industry Terms: Not Available to Industry
Depositor comments: Please note: Most of the PRESTO-Tango vectors do not contain the XhoI cut site downstream of the tTA sequence and instead carry an XbaI site. If you need to perform an XhoI digest we recommend sequencing with a forward primer at the C-terminus of tTA to determine which of the two sites is present. Suggested primer: 5-gagctccacttagacggcgagg-3. Original backbone was pcDNA3.1(+). These plasmids were generated as part of the Illuminating the Druggable Genome (IDG) program sponsored by the NIH Common Fund. The goal of this program is to identify, gather, and distribute information and resources for proteins that currently are not well-studied yet belong to commonly drug-targeted protein families: protein kinases, non-olfactory G-protein coupled receptors (GPCRs), and ion channels. The IDG program is designed to develop fundamental research tools for understudied proteins, elucidate their function, and disseminate the IDG-related resources and data to the greater scientific community.
How to cite: PTGER1-Tango was a gift from Bryan Roth (Addgene plasmid # 66483 ; http://n2t.net/addgene:66483 ; RRID:Addgene_66483)
