[The description below was written by a language model from this plasmid's Addgene catalogue record.]
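Description:
PTGER1-Tango is a mammalian expression plasmid from the PRESTO-Tango collection, built on an "empty Tango" backbone that was itself derived from pcDNA3.1(+). It is propagated as a high-copy plasmid in E. coli under ampicillin selection. It also carries a neomycin resistance marker, so transfected mammalian cells can be selected with G418. The insert is the human prostaglandin E receptor 1 gene (PTGER1, also known as EP1), about 1.2 kb, placed under the CMV promoter for strong constitutive expression. A FLAG epitope supplied by the backbone sits at the receptor's N-terminus, where it can be used to detect the expressed protein.

The plasmid is designed for a transcriptional readout of receptor activation that depends on arrestin translocation rather than on a particular G protein pathway. The depositor's comments indicate that a tTA (tetracycline transactivator) sequence lies downstream of the receptor. This fits the general Tango design, in which the GPCR is fused to a transcription factor that is released after arrestin is recruited to the activated receptor and then drives a reporter gene in the assay cell line. The record does not itemise the linker, the protease cleavage site or any other C-terminal module, and no feature table is provided, so those details cannot be confirmed here.

The receptor was cloned with NotI at the 5′ end and nominally XhoI at the 3′ end. The depositor cautions, however, that most vectors in this series carry an XbaI site rather than XhoI downstream of tTA. The construct was produced under the Illuminating the Druggable Genome program as part of an open resource for parallel ligand screening across the human GPCR repertoire.
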