>Addgene plasmid #66483 | PTGER1-Tango | depositor partial sequence | sequence record 113579 | empty Tango
GACGGATCGGGAGATCTCCCGATCCCCTATGGTGCACTCTCAGTACAATCTGCTCTGATGCCGCATAGTT
AAGCCAGTATCTGCTCCCTGCTTGTGTGTTGGAGGTCGCTGAGTAGTGCGCGAGCAAAATTTAAGCTACA
ACAAGGCAAGGCTTGACCGACAATTGCATGAAGAATCTGCTTAGGGTTAGGCGTTTTGCGCTGCTTCGCG
ATGTACGGGCCAGATATACGCGTTGACATTGATTATTGACTAGTTATTAATAGTAATCAATTACGGGGTC
ATTAGTTCATAGCCCATATATGGAGTTCCGCGTTACATAACTTACGGTAAATGGCCCGCCTGGCTGACCG
CCCAACGACCCCCGCCCATTGACGTCAATAATGACGTATGTTCCCATAGTAACGCCAATAGGGACTTTCC
ATTGACGTCAATGGGTGGAGTATTTACGGTAAACTGCCCACTTGGCAGTACATCAAGTGTATCATATGCC
AAGTACGCCCCCTATTGACGTCAATGACGGTAAATGGCCCGCCTGGCATTATGCCCAGTACATGACCTTA
TGGGACTTTCCTACTTGGCAGTACATCTACGTATTAGTCATCGCTATTACCATGGTGATGCGGTTTTGGC
AGTACATCAATGGGCGTGGATAGCGGTTTGACTCACGGGGATTTCCAAGTCTCCACCCCATTGACGTCAA
TGGGAGTTTGTTTTGGCACCAAAATCAACGGGACTTTCCAAAATGTCGTAACAACTCCGCCCCATTGACG
CAAATGGGCGGTAGGCGTGTACGGTGGGAGGTCTATATAAGCAGAGCTCTCTGGCTAACTAGAGAACCCA
CTGCTTACTGGCTTATCGAAATTAATACGACTCACTATAGGGAGACCCAAGCTGGCTAGCGTTTAAACTT
AAGCTTGGTACCGAGCTCGGATCCACTAGTCCAGTGTGGTGGAATTCTGCAGATATCCAGCACAGTGGCG
GCCGCGCCACCATGAAGACGATCATCGCCCTGAGCTACATCTTCTGCCTGGTATTCGCCGACTACAAGGA
CGATGATGACGCCAGCATCGATACCGGTGGACGCACCCCACCCAGCCTGGGTCCCCAAGATGAGTCCTGC
ACCACCGCCAGCTCCTCCCTGGCCAAGGACACTTCATCGACCGGTGAGAACCTGTACTTCCAGCTAAGAT
TAGATAAAAGTAAAGTGATTAACAGCGCATTAGAGCTGCTTAATGAGGTCGGAATCGAAGGTTTAACAAC
CCGTAAACTCGCCCAGAAGCTAGGTGTAGAGCAGCCTACATTGTATTGGCATGTAAAAAATAAGCGGGCT
TTGCTCGACGCCTTAGCCATTGAGATGTTAGATAGGCACCATACTCACTTTTGCCCTTTAGAAGGGGAAA
GCTGGCAAGATTTTTTACGTAATAACGCTAAAAGTTTTAGATGTGCTTTACTAAGTCATCGCGATGGAGC
AAAAGTACATTTAGGTACACGGCCTACAGAAAAACAGTATGAAACTCTCGAAAATCAATTAGCCTTTTTA
TGCCAACAAGGTTTTTCACTAGAGAATGCATTATATGCACTCAGCGCTGTGGGGCATTTTACTTTAGGTT
GCGTATTGGAAGATCAAGAGCATCAAGTCGCTAAAGAAGAAAGGGAAACACCTACTACTGATAGTATGCC
GCCATTATTACGACAAGCTATCGAATTATTTGATCACCAAGGTGCAGAGCCAGCCTTCTTATTCGGCCTT
GAATTGATCATATGCGGATTAGAAAAACAACTTAAATGTGAAAGTGGGTCCGCGTACAGCCGCGCGCGTA
CGAAAAACAATTACGGGTCTACCATCGAGGGCCTGCTCGATCTCCCGGACGACGACGCCCCCGAAGAGGC
GGGGCTGGCGGCTCCGCGCCTGTCCTTTCTCCCCGCGGGACACACGCGCAGACTGTCGACGGCCCCCCCG
ACCGATGTCAGCCTGGGGGACGAGCTCCACTTAGACGGCGAGGACGTGGCGATGGCGCATGCCGACGCGC
TAGACGATTTCGATCTGGACATGTTGGGGGACGGGGATTCCCCGGGTCCGGGATTTACCCCCCACGACTC
CGCCCCCTACGGCGCTCTGGATATGGCCGACTTCGAGTTTGAGCAGATGTTTACCGATGCCCTTGGAATT
GACGAGTACGGTGGGTAGCTCGAGTCTAGAGGGCCCGTTTAAACCCGCTGATCAGCCTCGACTGTGCCTT
CTAGTTGCCAGCCATCTGTTGTTTGCCCCTCCCCCGTGCCTTCCTTGACCCTGGAAGGTGCCACTCCCAC
TGTCCTTTCCTAATAAAATGAGGAAATTGCATCGCATTGTCTGAGTAGGTGTCATTCTATTCTGGGGGGT
GGGGTGGGGCAGGACAGCAAGGGGGAGGATTGGGAAGACAATAGCAGGCATGCTGGGGATGCGGTGGGCT
CTATGGCTTCTGAGGCGGAAAGAACCAGCTGGGGCTCTAGGGGGTATCCCC
[124 nt withheld, positions 2502-2625]
C
[91 nt withheld, positions 2627-2717]
A
[49 nt withheld, positions 2719-2767]
CCTTTGACGTTGGAGTCCACGTTCTTT
[37 nt withheld, positions 2795-2831]
ACCCTATCTCGGTCTATTCTTTTGATTTATAAGGGATTTTGCCGATTTCGGCCTATTGGTTAAAAAATGA
GCTGATTTAACAAAAATTTAACGCGAATTAATTCTGTGGAATGTGTGTCAGTTAGGGTGTGGAAAGTCCC
CAGGCTCCCCAGCAGGCAGAAGTATGCAAAGCATGCATCTCAATTAGTCAGCAACCAGGTGTGGAAAGTC
CCCAGGCTCCCCAGCAGGCAGAAGTATGCAAAGCATGCATCTCAATTAGTCAGCAACCATAGTCCCGCCC
CTAACTCCGCCCATCCCGCCCCTAACTCCGCCCAGTTCCGCCCATTCTCCGCCCCATGGCTGACTAATTT
TTTTTATTTATGCAGAGGCCGAGGCCGCCTCTGCCTCTGAGCTATTCCAGAAGTAGTGAGGAGGCTTTTT
TGGAGGCCTAGGCTTTTGCAAAAAGCTCCCGGGAGCTTGTATATCCATTTTCGGATCTGATCAAGAGACA
GGATGAGGATCGTTTCGCATGATTGAACAAGATGGATTGCACGCAGGTTCTCCGGCCGCTTGGGTGGAGA
GGCTATTCGGCTATGACTGGGCACAACAGACAATCGGCTGCTCTGATGCCGCCGTGTTCCGGCTGTCAGC
GCAGGGGCGCCCGGTTCTTTTTGTCAAGACCGACCTGTCCGGTGCCCTGAATGAACTGCAGGACGAGGCA
GCGCGGCTATCGTGGCTGGCCACGACGGGCGTTCCTTGCGCAGCTGTGCTCGACGTTGTCACTGAAGCGG
GAAGGGACTGGCTGCTATTGGGCGAAGTGCCGGGGCAGGATCTCCTGTCATCTCACCTTGCTCCTGCCGA
GAAAGTATCCATCATGGCTGATGCAATGCGGCGGCTGCATACGCTTGATCCGGCTACCTGCCCATTCGAC
CACCAAGCGAAACATCGCATCGAGCGAGCACGTACTCGGATGGAAGCCGGTCTTGTCGATCAGGATGATC
TGGACGAAGAGCATCAGGGGCTCGCGCCAGCCGAACTGTTCGCCAGGCTCAAGGCGCGCATGCCCGACGG
CGAGGATCTCGTCGTGACCCATGGCGATGCCTGCTTGCCGAATATCATGGTGGAAAATGGCCGCTTTTCT
GGATTCATCGACTGTGGCCGGCTGGGTGTGGCGGACCGCTATCAGGACATAGCGTTGGCTACCCGTGATA
TTGCTGAAGAGCTTGGCGGCGAATGGGCTGACCGCTTCCTCGTGCTTTACGGTATCGCCGCTCCCGATTC
GCAGCGCATCGCCTTCTATCGCCTTCTTGACGAGTTCTTCTGAGCGGGACTCTGGGGTTCGAAATGACCG
ACCAAGCGACGCCCAACCTGCCATCACGAGATTTCGATTCCACCGCCGCCTTCTATGAAAGGTTGGGCTT
CGGAATCGTTTTCCGGGACGCCGGCTGGATGATCCTCCAGCGCGGGGATCTCATGCTGGAGTTCTTCGCC
CACCCCAACTTGTTTATTGCAGCTTATAATGGTTACAAATAAAGCAATAGCATCACAAATTTCACAAATA
AAGCATTTTTTTCACTGCATTCTAGTTGTGGTTTGTCCAAACTCATCAATGTATCTTATCATGTCTGTAT
ACCGTCGACCTCTAGCTAGAGCTTGGCGTAATCATGGTCATAGCTGTTTCCTGTGTGAAATTGTTATCCG
CTCACAATTCCACACAACATACGAGCCGGAAGCATAAAGTGTAAAGCCTGGGGTGCCTAATGAGTGAGCT
AACTCACATTAATTGCGTTGCGCTCACTGCCCGCTTTCCAGTCGGGAAACCTGTCGTGCCAGCTGCATTA
ATGAATCGGCCAACGCGCGGGGAGAGGCGGTTTGCGTATTGGGCGCTCTTCCGCTTCCTCGCTCACTGAC
TCGCTGCGCTCGGTCGTTCGGCTGCGGCGAGCGGTATCAGCTCACTCAAAGGCGGTAATACGGTTATCCA
CAGAATCAGGGGATAACGCAGGAAAGAACATGTGAGCAAAAGGCCAGCAAAAGGCCAGGAACCGTAAAAA
GGCCGCGTTGCTGGCGTTTTTCCATAGGCTCCGCCCCCCTGACGAGCATCACAAAAATCGACGCTCAAGT
CAGAGGTGGCGAAACCCGACAGGACTATAAAGATACCAGGCGTTTCCCCCTGGAAGCTCCCTCGTGCGCT
CTCCTGTTCCGACCCTGCCGCTTACCGGATACCTGTCCGCCTTTCTCCCTTCGGGAAGCGTGGCGCTTTC
TCATAGCTCACGCTGTAGGTATCTCAGTTCGGTGTAGGTCGTTCGCTCCAAGCTGGGCTGTGTGCACGAA
CCCCCCGTTCAGCCCGACCGCTGCGCCTTATCCGGTAACTATCGTCTTGAGTCCAACCCGGTAAGACACG
ACTTATCGCCACTGGCAGCAGCCACTGGTAACAGGATTAGCAGAGCGAGGTATGTAGGCGGTGCTACAGA
GTTCTTGAAGTGGTGGCCTAACTACGGCTACACTAGAAGAACAGTATTTGGTATCTGCGCTCTGCTGAAG
CCAGTTACCTTCGGAAAAAGAGTTGGTAGCTCTTGATCCGGCAAACAAACCACCGCTGGTAGCGGTTTTT
TTGTTTGCAAGCAGCAGATTACGCGCAGAAAAAAAGGATCTCAAGAAGATCCTTTGATCTTTTCTACGGG
GTCTGACGCTCAGTGGAACGAAAACTCACGTTAAGGGATTTTGGTCATGAGATTATCAAAAAGGATCTTC
ACCTAGATCCTTTTAAATTAAAAATGAAGTTTTAAATCAATCTAAAGTATATATGAGTAAACTTGGTCTG
ACAGTTACCAATGCTTAATCAGTGAGGCACCTATCTCAGCGATCTGTCTATTTCGTTCATCCATAGTTGC
CTGACTCCCCGTCGTGTAGATAACTACGATACGGGAGGGCTTACCATCTGGCCCCAGTGCTGCAATGATA
CCGCGAGACCCACGCTCACCGGCTCCAGATTTATCAGCAATAAACCAGCCAGCCGGAAGGGCCGAGCGCA
GAAGTGGTCCTGCAACTTTATCCGCCTCCATCCAGTCTATTAATTGTTGCCGGGAAGCTAGAGTAAGTAG
TTCGCCAGTTAATAGTTTGCGCAACGTTGTTGCCATTGCTACAGGCATCGTGGTGTCACGCTCGTCGTTT
GGTATGGCTTCATTCAGCTCCGGTTCCCAACGATCAAGGCGAGTTACATGATCCCCCATGTTGTGCAAAA
AAGCGGTTAGCTCCTTCGGTCCTCCGATCGTTGTCAGAAGTAAGTTGGCCGCAGTGTTATCACTCATGGT
TATGGCAGCACTGCATAATTCTCTTACTGTCATGCCATCCGTAAGATGCTTTTCTGTGACTGGTGAGTAC
TCAACCAAGTCATTCTGAGAATAGTGTATGCGGCGACCGAGTTGCTCTTGCCCGGCGTCAATACGGGATA
ATACCGCGCCACATAGCAGAACTTTAAAAGTGCTCATCATTGGAAAACGTTCTTCGGGGCGAAAACTCTC
AAGGATCTTACCGCTGTTGAGATCCAGTTCGATGTAACCCACTCGTGCACCCAACTGATCTTCAGCATCT
TTTACTTTCACCAGCGTTTCTGGGTGAGCAAAAACAGGAAGGCAAAATGCCGCAAAAAAGGGAATAAGGG
CGACACGGAAATGTTGAATACTCATACTCTTCCTTTTTCAATATTATTGAAGCATTTATCAGGGTTATTG
TCTCATGAGCGGATACATATTTGAATGTATTTAGAAAAATAAACAAATAGGGGTTCCGCGCACATTTCCC
CGAAAAGTGCCACCTGACGTC
