>Addgene plasmid #66483 | PTGER1-Tango | depositor partial sequence | sequence record 113580 | PTGER1
ATGAGTCCATGTGGTCCACTGAACCTGAGCCTCGCCGGAGAGGCGACGACCTGTGCAGCCCCATGGGTCC
CCAACACTAGCGCGGTGCCCCCAAGTGGAGCCTCACCAGCCCTCCCTATCTTTAGCATGACGCTGGGAGC
TGTGAGTAATCTGCTGGCCCTTGCTCTGCTCGCCCAAGCTGCTGGCCGCCTCAGACGCCGGCGAAGCGCC
GCCACGTTTCTTCTCTTCGTGGCAAGCCTGCTGGCAACTGACCTTGCCGGCCATGTAATCCCCGGCGCTT
TGGTCCTGAGGCTGTATACTGCCGGAAGAGCGCCGGCTGGCGGCGCATGCCACTTTCTCGGCGGATGTAT
GGTCTTTTTCGGTCTTTGCCCCCTGCTTTTGGGATGCGGTATGGCGGTGGAACGATGCGTCGGGGTGACC
AGACCTCTGCTCCACGCAGCCCGCGTTTCTGTGGCACGCGCCAGATTGGCTTTGGCTGCAGTCGCAGCCG
TGGCCCTTGCAGTAGCCCTTCTTCCTCTTGCACGGGTGGGGCGATATGAACTGCAATATCCTGGGACTTG
GTGCTTCATCGGGCTGGGACCACCCGGAGGATGGAGACAAGCACTGCTCGCCGGGCTTTTTGCCAGCCTG
GGCCTCGTGGCGTTGCTGGCAGCTCTGGTTTGCAATACGCTGTCCGGACTCGCCCTCCTGCGCGCAAGGT
GGAGACGAAGGTCAAGGCGACCACCACCCGCTAGTGGACCCGATAGTAGGAGGAGGTGGGGAGCGCATGG
ACCTAGGAGTGCGTCCGCCTCCAGCGCGAGTAGCATTGCCTCAGCCAGTACTTTTTTCGGCGGCTCCCGG
TCTAGCGGCTCTGCAAGACGAGCTCGCGCACACGATGTGGAAATGGTAGGTCAGCTCGTAGGTATTATGG
TGGTTAGCTGCATTTGCTGGAGCCCCATGCTTGTCCTGGTTGCCCTCGCAGTGGGGGGCTGGAGCTCAAC
GTCACTCCAGCGCCCCCTGTTCCTGGCGGTCAGACTTGCCTCTTGGAACCAGATCCTGGATCCCTGGGTC
TACATCCTGCTGAGACAGGCTGTCTTGCGCCAACTCCTGAGGCTCCTTCCCCCCCGCGCAGGGGCGAAGG
GAGGTCCAGCTGGCCTGGGGCTGACTCCTTCAGCTTGGGAGGCTTCCTCCCTGAGGTCATCACGACACTC
CGGGCTGTCCCACTTC
