>Addgene plasmid #66483 | PTGER1-Tango | addgene partial sequence | sequence record 120310 | CMV-F 5'-CGCAAATGGGCGGTAGGCGTG-3'
GCTCTCTGGCTAACTAGAGAACCCACTGCTTACTGGCTTATCGAAATTAATACGACTCACTATAGGGAGA
CCCAAGCTGGCTAGCGTTTAAACTTAAGCTTGGTACCGAGCTCGGATCCACTAGTCCAGTGTGGTGGAAT
TCTGCAGATATCCAGCACAGTGGCGGCCGCGCCACCATGAAGACGATCATCGCCCTGAGCTACATCTTCT
GCCTGGTATTCGCCGACTACAAGGACGATGATGACGCCAGCATCGATATGAGTCCATGTGGTCCACTGAA
CCTGAGCCTCGCCGGAGAGGCGACGACCTGTGCAGCCCCATGGGTCCCCAACACTAGCGCGGTGCCCCCA
AGTGGAGCCTCACCAGCCCTCCCTATCTTTAGCATGACGCTGGGAGCTGTGAGTAATCTGCTGGCCCTTG
CTCTGCTCGCCCAAGCTGCTGGCCGCCTCAGACGCCGGCGAAGCGCCGCCACGTTTCTTCTCTTCGTGGC
AAGCCTGCTGGCAACTGACCTTGCCGGCCATGTAATCCCCGGCGCTTTGGTCCTGAGGCTGTATACTGCC
GGAAGAGCGCCGGCTGGCGGCGCATGCCACTTTCTCGGCGGATGTATGGTCTTTTTCGGTCTTTGCCCCC
TGCTTTTGGGATGCGGTATGGCGGTGGAACGATGCGTCGGGGTGACCAGACCTCTGCTCCACGCAGCCCG
CGTTTCTGTGGCACGCGCCAGATTGGCTTTGGCTGCAGTCGCAGCCGTGGCCCTTGCAGTAGCCCTTCTT
CCTCTTGCACGGGTGGGGCGATATGAACTGCAATATCCTGGGACTTGGTGCTTCATCGGGCTGGGACCAC
CCGGAGGATGGAGACAAGCACTGCTCGCCGGGCTTTTTGCCAGCCTGGGCCTCGTGGCGTTGCTGGCAGC
TCTGGTTTGCAATACGCTGTCCGGACTCGCCCTCCTGCGCGCAAGGTGGAGACGAAGGTCAAGGCGACCA
CCACCCGCTAGTGGACCCGATA
