>Addgene plasmid #66483 | PTGER1-Tango | addgene partial sequence | sequence record 120311 | Tet-R 5'-GGCGAGTTTACGGGTTGTTA-3'
GCTCTAATGCGCTGTTAATCACTTTACTTTTATCTAATCTTAGCTGGAAGTACAGGTTCTCACCGGTCGA
TGAAGTGTCCTTGGCCAGGGAGGAGCTGGCGGTGGTGCAGGACTCATCTTGGGGACCCAGGCTGGGTGGG
GTGCGTCCACCGGTATCGATGAAGTGGGACAGCCCGGAGTGTCGTGATGACCTCAGGGAGGAAGCCTCCC
AAGCTGAAGGAGTCAGCCCCAGGCCAGCTGGACCTCCCTTCGCCCCTGCGCGGGGGGGAAGGAGCCTCAG
GAGTTGGCGCAAGACAGCCTGTCTCAGCAGGATGTAGACCCAGGGATCCAGGATCTGGTTCCAAGAGGCA
AGTCTGACCGCCAGGAACAGGGGGCGCTGGAGTGACGTTGAGCTCCAGCCCCCCACTGCGAGGGCAACCA
GGACAAGCATGGGGCTCCAGCAAATGCAGCTAACCACCATAATACCTACGAGCTGACCTACCATTTCCAC
ATCGTGTGCGCGAGCTCGTCTTGCAGAGCCGCTAGACCGGGAGCCGCCGAAAAAAGTACTGGCTGAGGCA
ATGCTACTCGCGCTGGAGGCGGACGCACTCCTAGGTCCATGCGCTCCCCACCTCCTCCTACTATCGGGTC
CACTAGCGGGTGGTGGTCGCCTTGACCTTCGTCTCCACCTTGCGCGCAGGAGGGCGAGTCCGGACAGCGT
ATTGCAAACCAGAGCTGCCAGCAACGCCACGAGGCCCAGGCTGGCAAAAAGCCCGGCGAGCAGTGCTTGT
CTCCATCCTCCGGGTGGTCCCAGCCCGATGAAGCACCAAGTCCCAGGATATTGCAGTTCATATCGCCCCA
CCCGTGCAAGAGGAAGAAGGGCTACTGCAAGGGCCACGGCTGCGACTGCAGCCAAAGCCAATCTGGCGCG
TGCCACAGAAACGCGGGCTGCGTGGAGCAGAGGTCTGGTCACCCCGACGCATCGTTCCACCGCCATACCG
CATCCCAAAAGCAGGGGGCAAAGACCGAAAAA
